Addgene plasmid #54094: mEmerald-Fascin-C-10
Purpose: Localization: Actin Bundling Protein, Excitation: 487, Emission: 509
Depositing lab: Michael Davidson. Depositing organization: Florida State University, Tallahassee.
Backbone
  Vector backbone: mEmerald-C1
  Backbone size w/o insert (bp): 4750
  Vector type: Mammalian Expression
  Selectable markers: Neomycin (select with G418)
Growth in bacteria
  Bacterial resistance: Kanamycin, 50 μg/mL
  Growth temperature: 37°C
  Growth strain: DH5alpha
  Copy number: High Copy
Gene/Insert
  Gene/Insert name: Fascin (alt name: NM_003088.2)
  Species: H. sapiens (human)
  Entrez Gene: FSCN1 (a.k.a. FAN1, HSN, SNL, p55)
  Promoter: CMV
  Tag / fusion protein: mEmerald (N terminal on backbone)
  Cloning method: Unknown
  Sequencing primers: 5′ CMV-F; 3′ SV40pA-R
Terms and licenses: Academic/Nonprofit Terms; Industry Terms
Depositor comments: . Excitation = 487; Emission = 509. Localization data: Actin Bundling Protein
How to cite: mEmerald-Fascin-C-10 was a gift from Michael Davidson (Addgene plasmid # 54094 ; http://n2t.net/addgene:54094 ; RRID:Addgene_54094)
