[The description below was written by a language model from this plasmid's Addgene catalogue record.]
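Description:
mEmerald-Fascin-C-10 is a mammalian expression plasmid built on the mEmerald-C1 backbone (about 4.75 kb without the insert) that produces human fascin (FSCN1) fused to the green fluorescent protein mEmerald. The fluorescent protein is carried by the backbone and sits at the N terminus of the fusion, so fascin is attached at the C-terminal end of mEmerald. The "C-10" in the name probably refers to this C-type arrangement and a linker of ten residues, although the record does not state this explicitly. Transcription is driven by the CMV promoter, a strong constitutive promoter in most mammalian cell lines. The listed 3′ sequencing primer indicates that an SV40 polyadenylation signal lies downstream of the coding region. The plasmid is maintained at high copy in E. coli under kanamycin selection. It also carries a neomycin resistance marker, so stably transfected mammalian cells can be selected with G418. The origin of replication and the cloning method used to insert fascin are not stated.

Fascin is an actin-bundling protein that cross-links filaments into tight parallel bundles, such as those found in filopodia and related protrusions. The fusion is intended as a localization marker, letting these fascin-containing actin structures be viewed by fluorescence microscopy in cells. mEmerald is a bright GFP derivative, with a recorded excitation peak of 487 nm and emission peak of 509 nm, so it suits standard GFP/FITC filter sets. No feature table was supplied, so this description rests on the catalogue fields alone.
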