>Addgene plasmid #54094 | mEmerald-Fascin-C-10 | depositor partial sequence | sequence record 84268 | insert sequence
CGTCAGATCCGCTAGCGCTACCGGTCGCCACCATGGTGAGCAAGGGCGAGGAGCTGTTCACCGGGGTGGT
GCCCATCCTGGTCGAGCTGGACGGCGACGTAAACGGCCACAAGTTCAGCGTGTCCGGCGAGGGCGAGGGC
GATGCCACCTACGGCAAGCTGACCCTGAAGTTCATCTGCACCACCGGCAAGCTGCCCGTGCCCTGGCCCA
CCCTCGTGACCACCTTGACCTACGGCGTGCAGTGCTTCGCCCGCTACCCCGACCACATGAAGCAGCACGA
CTTCTTCAAGTCCGCCATGCCCGAAGGCTACGTCCAGGAGCGCACCATCTTCTTCAAGGACGACGGCAAC
TACAAGACCCGCGCCGAGGTGAAGTTCGAGGGCGACACCCTGGTGAACCGCATCGAGCTGAAGGGCATCG
ACTTCAAGGAGGACGGCAACATCCTGGGGCACAAGCTGGAGTACAACTACAACAGCCACAAGGTCTATAT
CACCGCCGACAAGCAGAAGAACGGCATCAAGGTGAACTTCAAGACCCGCCACAACATCGAGGACGGCAGC
GTGCAGCTCGCCGACCACTACCAGCAGAACACCCCCATCGGCGACGGCCCCGTGCTGCTGCCCGACAACC
ACTACCTGAGCACCCAGTCCAAGCTGAGCAAAGACCCCAACGAGAAGCGCGATCACATGGTCCTGCTGGA
GTTCGTGACCGCCGCCGGGATCACTCTCGGCATGGACGAGCTGTACAAGTCCGGAGCTGGTAGTGGTGGA
AGCGCAGGAACCGCCAACGGCACAGCCGAGGCGGTGCAGATCCAGTTCGGCCTCATCAACTGCGGCAACA
AGTACCTGACGGCCGAGGCGTTCGGGTTCAAGGTGAACGCGTCCGCCAGCAGCCTGAAGAAGAAGCAGAT
CTGGACGCTGGAGCAGCCCCCTGACGAGGCGGGCAGCGCGGCCGTGTGCCTGCGCAGCCACCTGGGCCGC
TACCTGGCGGCGGACAAGGACGGCAACGTGACCTGCGAGCGCGAGGTGCCCGGTCCCGACTGCCGTTTCC
TCATCGTGGCGCACGACGACGGTCGCTGGTCGCTGCAGTCCGAGGCGCACCGGCGCTACTTCGGCGGCAC
CGAGGACCGCCTGTCCTGCTTCGCGCAGACGGTGTCCCCCGCCGAGAAGTGGAGCGTGCACATCGCCATG
CACCCTCAGGTCAACATCTACAGCGTCACCCGTAAGCGCTACGCGCACCTGAGCGCGCGGCCGGCCGACG
AGATCGCCGTGGACCGCGACGTGCCCTGGGGCGTCGACTCGCTCATCACCCTCGCCTTCCAGGACCAGCG
CTACAGCGTGCAGACCGCCGACCACCGCTTCCTGCGCCACGACGGGCGCCTGGTGGCGCGCCCCGAGCCG
GCCACTGGCTACACGCTGGAGTTCCGCTCCGGCAAGGTGGCCTTCCGCGACTGCGAGGGCCGTTACCTGG
CGCCGTCGGGGCCCAGCGGCACGCTCAAGGCGGGCAAGGCCACCAAGGTGGGCAAGGACGAGCTCTTTGC
TCTGGAGCAGAGCTGCGCCCAGGTCGTGCTGCAGGCGGCCAACGAGAGGAACGTGTCCACGCGCCAGGGT
ATGGACCTGTCTGCCAATCAGGACGAGGAGACCGACCAGGAGACCTTCCAGCTGGAGATCGACCGCGACA
CCAAAAAGTGTGCCTTCCGTACCCACACGGGCAAGTACTGGACGCTGACGGCCACCGGGGGCGTGCAGTC
CACCGCCTCCAGCAAGAATGCCAGCTGCTACTTTGACATCGAGTGGCGTGACCGGCGCATCACACTGAGG
GCGTCCAATGGCAAGTTTGTGACCTCCAAGAAGAATGGGCAGCTGGCCGCCTCGGTGGAGACGGCAGGGG
ACTCAGAGCTCTTCCTCATGAAGCTCATCAACCGCCCCATCATCGTGTTCCGCGGGGAGCATGGCTTCAT
CGGCTGCCGCAAGGTCACGGGCACCCTGGACGCCAACCGCTCCAGCTATGACGTCTTCCAGCTGGAGTTC
AACGATGGCGCCTACAACATCAAAGACTCCACAGGCAAATACTGGACGGTGGGCAGTGACTCCGTGGTCA
CCAGCAGCGGCGACACTCCTGTGGACTTCTTCTTCGAGTTCTGCGACTATAACAAGGTGGCCATCAAGGT
GGGCGGGCGCTACCTGAAGGGCGACCACGCAGGCGTCCTGAAGGCCTCGGCGGAAACCGTGGACCCCGCC
TCGCTCTGGGAGTACTAGGGATCCACCGGATCTAGATAACTGATCATAATCAGCCATACCAGC
