>Addgene plasmid #54094 | mEmerald-Fascin-C-10 | addgene partial sequence | sequence record 89783 | EGFP-C 5'-CATGGTCCTGCTGGAGTTCGTG-3'
GAGCTGTACAAGTCCGGAGCTGGTAGTGGTGGAAGCGCAGGAACCGCCAACGGCACAGCCGAGGCGGTGC
AGATCCAGTTCGGCCTCATCAACTGCGGCAACAAGTACCTGACGGCCGAGGCGTTCGGGTTCAAGGTGAA
CGCGTCCGCCAGCAGCCTGAAGAAGAAGCAGATCTGGACGCTGGAGCAGCCCCCTGACGAGGCGGGCAGC
GCGGCCGTGTGCCTGCGCAGCCACCTGGGCCGCTACCTGGCGGCGGACAAGGACGGCAACGTGACCTGCG
AGCGCGAGGTGCCCGGTCCCGACTGCCGTTTCCTCATCGTGGCGCACGACGACGGTCGCTGGTCGCTGCA
GTCCGAGGCGCACCGGCGCTACTTCGGCGGCACCGAGGACCGCCTGTCCTGCTTCGCGCAGACGGTGTCC
CCCGCCGAGAAGTGGAGCGTGCACATCGCCATGCACCCTCAGGTCAACATCTACAGCGTCACCCGTAAGC
GCTACGCGCACCTGAGCGCGCGGCCGGCCGACGAGATCGCCGTGGACCGCGACGTGCCCTGGGGCGTCGA
CTCGCTCATCACCCTCGCCTTCCAGGACCAGCGCTACAGCGTGCAGACCGCCGACCACCGCTTCCTGCGC
CACGACGGGCGCCTGGTGGCGCGCCCCGAGCCGGCCACTGGCTACACGCTGGAGTTCCGCTCCGGCAAGG
TGGCCTTCCGCGACTGCGAGGGCCGTTACCTGGCGCCGTCGGGGCCCAGCGGCACGCTCAAGGCGGGCAA
GGCCACCAAGGTGGGCAAGGACGAGCTCTTTGCTCTGGAGCAGAGCTGCGCCCAGGTCGTGCTGCAGGCG
GCCAACGAGAGGAACGTGTCCACGCGCCAGGGTATGGACCTGTCTGCCAATCAGGACGAGGAGACCGACC
AGGAGACCTT
